Addgene plasmid #22386: SRS-MTBD(26/19) AB, ux
Depositing lab: Ron Vale. Depositing organization: University of California, San Francisco (UCSF).
Backbone
  Vector backbone: pET42a
  Backbone manufacturer: EMD
  Vector type: Bacterial Expression
Growth in bacteria
  Bacterial resistance: Kanamycin, 50 μg/mL
  Growth temperature: 37°C
  Growth strain: DH5alpha
  Copy number: Low Copy
Gene/Insert
  Gene/Insert name: Seryl tRNA synthetase (SRS) – mouse cytoplasmic dynein microtubule binding domain (MTBD) fusion protein
  Species: M. musculus (mouse)
  Insert size (bp): 6646
  Tag / fusion protein: myc (C terminal on insert)
  Cloning method: Restriction Enzyme
  Sequencing primers: 5′ N/A
Terms and licenses: Academic/Nonprofit Terms; Industry Terms: Not Available to Industry
How to cite: SRS-MTBD(26/19) AB, ux was a gift from Ron Vale (Addgene plasmid # 22386 ; http://n2t.net/addgene:22386 ; RRID:Addgene_22386)
