[The description below was written by a language model from this plasmid's Addgene catalogue record and pLannotate feature annotations shown in this document.]
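Description:
SRS-MTBD(26/19) AB, ux is a bacterial expression plasmid built on the pET42a backbone for producing a chimeric protein in which the microtubule-binding domain (MTBD) of mouse cytoplasmic dynein is fused to seryl-tRNA synthetase (SRS). The feature table identifies the synthetase portion as matching Thermus thermophilus serS, so although the catalogue lists mouse as the species, that applies to the dynein segment. The annotated serS open reading frame spans about 1.6 kb and presumably contains the inserted MTBD, which the annotation tool does not call out separately. The record does not explain the "26/19" or "AB, ux" parts of the name. The catalogue insert size of 6,646 bp equals the length of the whole plasmid sequence, so it should not be read as the size of the insert alone.

Expression is driven by a T7 promoter with an adjacent lac operator and the T7 gene 10 ribosome binding site, and ends at a T7 terminator. The plasmid-encoded lacI keeps the system repressed until IPTG is added in a host supplying T7 RNA polymerase. Downstream of the coding region the table detects a histidine-tag fragment from the vector. The catalogue also lists a C-terminal myc tag, which is not annotated, and the record does not show whether the histidine tag lies in frame with the fusion. The plasmid is maintained through a ColE1/pBR322-type origin with rop and bom, consistent with the low copy number listed, is selected with kanamycin through aph(3')-Ia, and also carries an f1 origin. The record does not state a specific use, but the design suits making recombinant fusion protein for biochemical or structural study of dynein's microtubule-binding domain.
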