Features (pLannotate 1.2.2; 19 found; start..end, strand, type, name):
     12..467     +  rep_origin     f1 ori (sequence partly withheld): f1 bacteriophage origin of replication; arrow indicates direction of (+) strand synthesis
    494..551     +  promoter       AmpR promoter (fragment): bla
    560..1375    -  CDS            KanR: aminoglycoside phosphotransferase; aph(3')-Ia; confers resistance to kanamycin in bacteria or G418 (Geneticin®) in eukaryotes
   1497..2085    +  rep_origin     ori: high-copy-number ColE1/pMB1/pBR322/pUC origin of replication
   2271..2413    -  misc_feature   bom: basis of mobility region from pBR322
   2515..2706    -  CDS            rop: Rop protein, which maintains plasmids at low copy number; rop
   2723..3103    +  CDS            YPB1_ECOLX: Protein predicted: Swiss-Prot protein existence level 4. From Escherichia coli.
   3165..3229    -  CDS            TcR (fragment): tetracycline efflux protein; tet; confers resistance to tetracycline
   3244..3265    -  protein_bind   CAP binding site: CAP binding activates transcription in the presence of cAMP. E. coli catabolite activator protein
   3278..4360    -  CDS            lacI: lac repressor; lacI; The lac repressor binds to the lac operator to inhibit transcription in E. coli. This inhibition can be relieved by adding lactose or isopropyl-β-D-thiogalactopyranoside (IPTG).
   4361..4438    -  promoter       lacI promoter: lacI
   4446..4725    -  CDS            TcR (fragment): tetracycline efflux protein; tet; confers resistance to tetracycline
   4751..4769    +  promoter       T7 promoter: promoter for bacteriophage T7 RNA polymerase
   4770..4794    +  protein_bind   lac operator: The lac repressor binds to the lac operator to inhibit transcription in E. coli. This inhibition can be relieved by adding lactose or isopropyl-β-D-thiogalactopyranoside (IPTG). lac repressor encoded by lacI
   4809..4831    +  RBS            RBS: efficient ribosome binding site from bacteriophage T7 gene 10 (Olins and Rangwala, 1989)
   4839..6422    +  CDS            serS: SYS_THET2 - Experimental evidence at protein level: Swiss-Prot protein existence level 1. Catalyzes the attachment of serine to tRNA(Ser). Is also probably able to aminoacylate tRNA(Sec) with serine, to form the misacylated tRNA L-seryl-tRNA(Sec), which will be further converted into selenocysteinyl-tRNA(Sec). From Thermus thermophilus (strain ATCC BAA-163 / DSM 7039 / HB27).
   6474..6497    +  CDS            9xHis (fragment): 9xHis affinity tag
   6523..6566    +  CDS            SET1 (fragment): solubility-enhancement tag derived from T7 phage gene 10B
   6574..6621    +  terminator     T7 terminator: transcription terminator for bacteriophage T7 RNA polymerase
>Addgene plasmid #22386 | SRS-MTBD(26/19) AB, ux | depositor full sequence | sequence record 10294 | Author sequence
TGGCGAATGGG
[124 nt withheld, positions 12-135]
C
[91 nt withheld, positions 137-227]
A
[49 nt withheld, positions 229-277]
CCTTTGACGTTGGAGTCCACGTTCTTT
[37 nt withheld, positions 305-341]
ACCCTATCTCGGTCTATTCTTTTGATTTATAAGGGATTTTGCCGATTTCGGCCTATTGGTTAAAAAATGA
GCTGATTTAACAAAAATTTAACGCGAATTTTAACAAAATATTAACGTTTACAATTTCAGGTGGCACTTTT
CGGGGAAATGTGCGCGGAACCCCTATTTGTTTATTTTTCTAAATACATTCAAATATGTATCCGCTCATGA
ATTAATTCTTAGAAAAACTCATCGAGCATCAAATGAAACTGCAATTTATTCATATCAGGATTATCAATAC
CATATTTTTGAAAAAGCCGTTTCTGTAATGAAGGAGAAAACTCACCGAGGCAGTTCCATAGGATGGCAAG
ATCCTGGTATCGGTCTGCGATTCCGACTCGTCCAACATCAATACAACCTATTAATTTCCCCTCGTCAAAA
ATAAGGTTATCAAGTGAGAAATCACCATGAGTGACGACTGAATCCGGTGAGAATGGCAAAAGTTTATGCA
TTTCTTTCCAGACTTGTTCAACAGGCCAGCCATTACGCTCGTCATCAAAATCACTCGCATCAACCAAACC
GTTATTCATTCGTGATTGCGCCTGAGCGAGACGAAATACGCGATCGCTGTTAAAAGGACAATTACAAACA
GGAATCGAATGCAACCGGCGCAGGAACACTGCCAGCGCATCAACAATATTTTCACCTGAATCAGGATATT
CTTCTAATACCTGGAATGCTGTTTTCCCGGGGATCGCAGTGGTGAGTAACCATGCATCATCAGGAGTACG
GATAAAATGCTTGATGGTCGGAAGAGGCATAAATTCCGTCAGCCAGTTTAGTCTGACCATCTCATCTGTA
ACATCATTGGCAACGCTACCTTTGCCATGTTTCAGAAACAACTCTGGCGCATCGGGCTTCCCATACAATC
GATAGATTGTCGCACCTGATTGCCCGACATTATCGCGAGCCCATTTATACCCATATAAATCAGCATCCAT
GTTGGAATTTAATCGCGGCCTAGAGCAAGACGTTTCCCGTTGAATATGGCTCATAACACCCCTTGTATTA
CTGTTTATGTAAGCAGACAGTTTTATTGTTCATGACCAAAATCCCTTAACGTGAGTTTTCGTTCCACTGA
GCGTCAGACCCCGTAGAAAAGATCAAAGGATCTTCTTGAGATCCTTTTTTTCTGCGCGTAATCTGCTGCT
TGCAAACAAAAAAACCACCGCTACCAGCGGTGGTTTGTTTGCCGGATCAAGAGCTACCAACTCTTTTTCC
GAAGGTAACTGGCTTCAGCAGAGCGCAGATACCAAATACTGTCCTTCTAGTGTAGCCGTAGTTAGGCCAC
CACTTCAAGAACTCTGTAGCACCGCCTACATACCTCGCTCTGCTAATCCTGTTACCAGTGGCTGCTGCCA
GTGGCGATAAGTCGTGTCTTACCGGGTTGGACTCAAGACGATAGTTACCGGATAAGGCGCAGCGGTCGGG
CTGAACGGGGGGTTCGTGCACACAGCCCAGCTTGGAGCGAACGACCTACACCGAACTGAGATACCTACAG
CGTGAGCTATGAGAAAGCGCCACGCTTCCCGAAGGGAGAAAGGCGGACAGGTATCCGGTAAGCGGCAGGG
TCGGAACAGGAGAGCGCACGAGGGAGCTTCCAGGGGGAAACGCCTGGTATCTTTATAGTCCTGTCGGGTT
TCGCCACCTCTGACTTGAGCGTCGATTTTTGTGATGCTCGTCAGGGGGGCGGAGCCTATGGAAAAACGCC
AGCAACGCGGCCTTTTTACGGTTCCTGGCCTTTTGCTGGCCTTTTGCTCACATGTTCTTTCCTGCGTTAT
CCCCTGATTCTGTGGATAACCGTATTACCGCCTTTGAGTGAGCTGATACCGCTCGCCGCAGCCGAACGAC
CGAGCGCAGCGAGTCAGTGAGCGAGGAAGCGGAAGAGCGCCTGATGCGGTATTTTCTCCTTACGCATCTG
TGCGGTATTTCACACCGCATATATGGTGCACTCTCAGTACAATCTGCTCTGATGCCGCATAGTTAAGCCA
GTATACACTCCGCTATCGCTACGTGACTGGGTCATGGCTGCGCCCCGACACCCGCCAACACCCGCTGACG
CGCCCTGACGGGCTTGTCTGCTCCCGGCATCCGCTTACAGACAAGCTGTGACCGTCTCCGGGAGCTGCAT
GTGTCAGAGGTTTTCACCGTCATCACCGAAACGCGCGAGGCAGCTGCGGTAAAGCTCATCAGCGTGGTCG
TGAAGCGATTCACAGATGTCTGCCTGTTCATCCGCGTCCAGCTCGTTGAGTTTCTCCAGAAGCGTTAATG
TCTGGCTTCTGATAAAGCGGGCCATGTTAAGGGCGGTTTTTTCCTGTTTGGTCACTGATGCCTCCGTGTA
AGGGGGATTTCTGTTCATGGGGGTAATGATACCGATGAAACGAGAGAGGATGCTCACGATACGGGTTACT
GATGATGAACATGCCCGGTTACTGGAACGTTGTGAGGGTAAACAACTGGCGGTATGGATGCGGCGGGACC
AGAGAAAAATCACTCAGGGTCAATGCCAGCGCTTCGTTAATACAGATGTAGGTGTTCCACAGGGTAGCCA
GCAGCATCCTGCGATGCAGATCCGGAACATAATGGTGCAGGGCGCTGACTTCCGCGTTTCCAGACTTTAC
GAAACACGGAAACCGAAGACCATTCATGTTGTTGCTCAGGTCGCAGACGTTTTGCAGCAGCAGTCGCTTC
ACGTTCGCTCGCGTATCGGTGATTCATTCTGCTAACCAGTAAGGCAACCCCGCCAGCCTAGCCGGGTCCT
CAACGACAGGAGCACGATCATGCTAGTCATGCCCCGCGCCCACCGGAAGGAGCTGACTGGGTTGAAGGCT
CTCAAGGGCATCGGTCGAGATCCCGGTGCCTAATGAGTGAGCTAACTTACATTAATTGCGTTGCGCTCAC
TGCCCGCTTTCCAGTCGGGAAACCTGTCGTGCCAGCTGCATTAATGAATCGGCCAACGCGCGGGGAGAGG
CGGTTTGCGTATTGGGCGCCAGGGTGGTTTTTCTTTTCACCAGTGAGACGGGCAACAGCTGATTGCCCTT
CACCGCCTGGCCCTGAGAGAGTTGCAGCAAGCGGTCCACGCTGGTTTGCCCCAGCAGGCGAAAATCCTGT
TTGATGGTGGTTAACGGCGGGATATAACATGAGCTGTCTTCGGTATCGTCGTATCCCACTACCGAGATGT
CCGCACCAACGCGCAGCCCGGACTCGGTAATGGCGCGCATTGCGCCCAGCGCCATCTGATCGTTGGCAAC
CAGCATCGCAGTGGGAACGATGCCCTCATTCAGCATTTGCATGGTTTGTTGAAAACCGGACATGGCACTC
CAGTCGCCTTCCCGTTCCGCTATCGGCTGAATTTGATTGCGAGTGAGATATTTATGCCAGCCAGCCAGAC
GCAGACGCGCCGAGACAGAACTTAATGGGCCCGCTAACAGCGCGATTTGCTGGTGACCCAATGCGACCAG
ATGCTCCACGCCCAGTCGCGTACCGTCTTCATGGGAGAAAATAATACTGTTGATGGGTGTCTGGTCAGAG
ACATCAAGAAATAACGCCGGAACATTAGTGCAGGCAGCTTCCACAGCAATGGCATCCTGGTCATCCAGCG
GATAGTTAATGATCAGCCCACTGACGCGTTGCGCGAGAAGATTGTGCACCGCCGCTTTACAGGCTTCGAC
GCCGCTTCGTTCTACCATCGACACCACCACGCTGGCACCCAGTTGATCGGCGCGAGATTTAATCGCCGCG
ACAATTTGCGACGGCGCGTGCAGGGCCAGACTGGAGGTGGCAACGCCAATCAGCAACGACTGTTTGCCCG
CCAGTTGTTGTGCCACGCGGTTGGGAATGTAATTCAGCTCCGCCATCGCCGCTTCCACTTTTTCCCGCGT
TTTCGCAGAAACGTGGCTGGCCTGGTTCACCACGCGGGAAACGGTCTGATAAGAGACACCGGCATACTCT
GCGACATCGTATAACGTTACTGGTTTCACATTCACCACCCTGAATTGACTCTCTTCCGGGCGCTATCATG
CCATACCGCGAAAGGTTTTGCGCCATTCGATGGTGTCCGGGATCTCGACGCTCTCCCTTATGCGACTCCT
GCATTAGGAAGCAGCCCAGTAGTAGGTTGAGGCCGTTGAGCACCGCCGCCGCAAGGAATGGTGCATGCAA
GGAGATGGCGCCCAACAGTCCCCCGGCCACGGGGCCTGCCACCATACCCACGCCGAAACAAGCGCTCATG
AGCCCGAAGTGGCGAGCCCGATCTTCCCCATCGGTGATGTCGGCGATATAGGCGCCAGCAACCGCACCTG
TGGCGCCGGTGATGCCGGCCACGATGCGTCCGGCGTAGAGGATCGAGATCGATCTCGATCCCGCGAAATT
AATACGACTCACTATAGGGGAATTGTGAGCGGATAACAATTCCCCTCTAGAAATAATTTTGTTTAACTTT
AAGAAGGAGATATACATATGGTGGATCTGAAACGTTTGCGTCAGGAACCTGAAGTGTTCCATCGTGCGAT
TCGTGAGAAGGGTGTAGCACTGGACCTTGAAGCACTGTTAGCTGTCGACGAGCAGCTACACAAACAGCAG
GAAGTGATCGCAGACAAGCAGATGAGTGTCAAGGAGGACCTGGATAAAGTGGAGCCTGCTGTCATCGAGG
CCCAGAACGCTGTGAAGTCCATCAAGAAGCAGCACCTGGTGGAGGTGAGGTCCATGGCCAACCCTCCTGC
AGCTGTGAAGCTGGCTCTGGAGTCCATCGCGCTGCTGCTTGGTGAGAGCACCACGGACTGGAAGCAGATC
CGCTCCATCATCATGAGAGAGAACTTCATCCCCACCATCGTCAACTTCTCGGCTGAGGAGATCAGTGATG
CCATACGAGAGAAGATGAAGAAAAACTACATGTCCAACCCCAGTTACAACTATGAGATCGTCAACCGGGC
TTCCCTGGCTGCGGGTCCTATGGTGAAGTGGGCGATTGCACAGCTCAATTATGCAGACATGTTAAAGCGA
GTGGAGCCCCTGAGGAATGAGCTGCAGAAGCTGGAAGATGACGCCAAGGACAACCAGCAGAAGCTTGAGG
CACTTCTCCTGCAAGTTCCTCTTCCACCTTGGCCTGGAGCACCAGTTGGAGGTGAAGAAGCTAATCGTGA
AATCAAACGTGTTGGCGGTCCACCTGAATTCTCATTCCCACCTCTAGACCATGTCGCTCTGATGGAGAAA
AATGGCTGGTGGGAACCACGTGCTTCTCAGGATAGTGGAAGCCGTTCTTACGCACTGAAAGGCGACCTGG
CATCATACGAAGAAGCACTGTTACGTTTCGCTGCAGACTTCATGGCTCGTCGTGGCTTTACTCCGGCAGA
TACTCCGAGCCGTGCACGTGAAAAGGCATTTCTCGGTACTGGTCACTTTCCAGCATATCGTGATCAAGTC
CGTGCTGAATCAGAAACGGATACTTACACCACTGGAACCGCGGAAGTGGTTCTTAATGCTTTGCATAGTG
GCGAGATCCTTCCGTATGAAGCACTGCCTCTGCGTTATGCAGGCTATGCACCGGCGTTTCGTAGTGAAGC
AGGTTCTTTTGGCAAGGACGTCCGTGGTTTAATGCGTGTGCATCAGTTCCATAAGGTCGAACAGTACGTG
CTGACTGAAGCGAGCCTTGAAGCATCAGATCGTGCGTTTCAAGAACTCCTGGAGAATGCGGAAGAGATCT
TACGTCTGCTGGAACTTCCGTATCGTCTCGTCGAAGTGGCAACAGGAGATATGGGTCCAGGTAAGTGGCG
TCAAGTGGATATCGAGGTGTATCTGCCTTCTGAAGGGCGTTATCGTGAAACGCATTCCTGTTCTGCACTG
TTGGACTGGCAAGCACGACGTGCTAATCTGCGGTACCGTGATCCAGAGGGTCGAGTTCGGTATGCCTACA
CCCTGAACAACACCGCATTAGCAACTCCCCGTATTCTGGCTATGTTACTGGAGAACCACCAACTGCAAGA
TGGTCGTGTTCGTGTTCCTCAGGCTCTGATTCCGTACATGGGCAAAGAAGTTCTGGAGCCAGGTGCTGCT
GAACAGAAACTGATTAGCGAGGAAGATCTGAACGGTCTCGAGCACCACCACCACCACCACCACCACTAAT
TGATTAATACCTAGGCTGCTAAACAAAGCCCGAAAGGAAGCTGAGTTGGCTGCTGCCACCGCTGAGCAAT
AACTAGCATAACCCCTTGGGGCCTCTAAACGGGTCTTGAGGGGTTTTTTGCTGAAAGGAGGAACTATATC
CGGAT
