>Addgene plasmid #22386 | SRS-MTBD(26/19) AB, ux | addgene partial sequence | sequence record 28321 | 22386 with T7-term
GGCTTTGTTTAGCAGCCTAGGTATTAATCAATTAGTGGTGGTGGTGGTGGTGGTGGTGCTCGAGACCGTT
CAGATCTTCCTCGCTAATCAGTTTCTGTTCAGCAGCACCTGGCTCCAGAACTTCTTTGCCCATGTACGGA
ATCAGAGCCTGAGGAACACGAACACGACCATCTTGCAGTTGGTGGTTCTCCAGTAACATAGCCAGAATAC
GGGGAGTTGCTAATGCGGTGTTGTTCAGGGTGTAGGCATACCGAACTCGACCCTCTGGATCACGGTACCG
CAGATTAGCACGTCGTGCTTGCCAGTCCAACAGTGCAGAACAGGAATGCGTTTCACGATAACGCCCTTCA
GAAGGCAGATACACCTCGATATCCACTTGACGCCACTTACCTGGACCCATATCTCCTGTTGCCACTTCGA
CGAGACGATACGGAAGTTCCAGCAGACGTAAGATCTCTTCCGCATTCTCCAGGAGTTCTTGAAACGCACG
ATCTGATGCTTCAAGGCTCGCTTCAGTCAGCACGTACTGTTCGACCTTATGGAACTGATGCACACGCATT
AAACCACGGACGTCCTTGCCAAAAGAACCTGCTTCACTACGAAACGCCGGTGCATAGCCTGCATAACGCA
GAGGCAGTGCTTCATACGGAAGGATCTCGCCACTATGCAAAGCATTAAGAACCCACTTCCGCGGTTCCAG
TGGTGTAAGTATCCGTTTCTGATTCAGCACGGACTTGATCACGATATGCTGGAAAGTGACCAGTACCGAG
AAATGCCTTTTCACGTGCACGGCTCGGAGTATCTGCCGGAGTAAAGCCACGACGAGCCATGAAGTCTGCA
GCGAAACGTAACAGTGCTTCTTCGTATGATGCCAGTCGCCTTTCAGTGCGTAAGAACGGCTTCCACTATC
CTGAAAGCACGTGGTTCCCACAAGCATTTTTCTCATC
